Addgene plasmid #234037: makeTCR_Hs.TRBV9
Purpose: Hs TRBV gene for makeTCR assembly
Depositing lab: Michael Platten. Depositing organization: Deutsches Krebsforschungszentrum (DKFZ). Publication: makeTCR: A Modular Platform for Rapid, Flexible, Scalable, Single-Step T Cell Receptor Synthesis. Hamberger M, Neuhoff M-T, Pietrantonio SV, Boschert T, Maldonado Torres C, Errerd A, Tan CL, Lindner JM, Platten M, Green EW. bioRxiv 2025.04.27.647198 10.1101/2025.04.27.647198.
Backbone
  Vector backbone: pmakeTCR
  Backbone manufacturer: custom
  Backbone size w/o insert (bp): 1710
  Vector type: Synthetic Biology
Growth in bacteria
  Bacterial resistance: Chloramphenicol, 25 μg/mL
  Growth temperature: 37°C
  Growth strain: DH5alpha
  Copy number: High Copy
Gene/Insert
  Gene/Insert name: TRBV9 (alt name: ENSG00000261031)
  Species: H. sapiens (human)
  Insert size (bp): 333
  Entrez Gene: TRBV9 (a.k.a. TCRBV1S1A1N1, TCRBV9S1)
  Promoter: n/a
  Cloning method: Restriction Enzyme; 5′ cloning site CCAT (not destroyed); 3′ cloning site TGTG (not destroyed)
  Sequencing primers: 5′ M13 (-21) Forward; 3′ M13 Reverse
Resource information
  A portion of this plasmid was derived from a plasmid made by: synthetic
Terms and licenses: Academic/Nonprofit Terms; Industry Terms: Not Available to Industry
Depositor comments: Please visit https://doi.org/10.1101/2025.04.27.647198 for bioRxiv preprint.
How to cite: makeTCR_Hs.TRBV9 was a gift from Michael Platten (Addgene plasmid # 234037 ; http://n2t.net/addgene:234037 ; RRID:Addgene_234037)
