[The description below was written by a language model from this plasmid's Addgene catalogue record and pLannotate feature annotations shown in this document.]
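Description:
makeTCR_Hs.TRBV9 is a small (about 2 kb) synthetic-biology part plasmid that stores a single human T cell receptor beta-chain variable gene segment, TRBV9, as one module of the makeTCR system for modular, single-step assembly of T cell receptor sequences. The backbone is a custom minimal vector, pmakeTCR (about 1.7 kb), propagated in E. coli at high copy number from a ColE1/pUC-type origin and selected with chloramphenicol through a cat gene driven by its own promoter. The resistance cassette and origin are bracketed by short transcription terminators (tonB, T7Te and T3Te), which insulate the insert from read-through transcription. A short lacZα remnant is also annotated, and the insert can be sequenced with M13 forward and reverse primers.

The 333 bp synthetic insert has no promoter, so the plasmid is a donor of sequence rather than an expression construct. The record lists four-base sequences as the 5′ and 3′ cloning sites, both retained. This is consistent with defined overhangs that would direct ordered ligation of the V segment to neighbouring parts, although the record does not name the enzyme or describe the assembly chemistry. The automated feature table labels the coding region at the insert position as TRBV5-5 rather than TRBV9. This most likely reflects a nearest-homologue match among related TRBV family members in the annotation database, and the catalogue entry identifies the insert as TRBV9. The plasmid is intended to be combined with other makeTCR modules to build full-length TCR chains. The record does not specify the destination vectors or downstream expression systems.
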