Features (pLannotate 1.2.2; 8 found; start..end, strand, type, name):
     10..339     +  CDS            TRBV5-5: TVB55_HUMAN - Also known as TCRBV5S3A2T From Homo sapiens (Human).
    428..459     +  terminator     tonB terminator: bidirectional E. coli tonB-P14 transcription terminator
    460..562     +  promoter       cat promoter: promoter of the E. coli cat gene encoding chloramphenicol acetyltransferase
    563..1219    +  CDS            cat: CAT_ECOLX - Experimental evidence at protein level: Swiss-Prot protein existence level 1. This enzyme is an effector of chloramphenicol resistance in bacteria. From Escherichia coli. This protein is used as a marker in many commonly used cloning vectors, such as pACYC184.
   1246..1273    +  terminator     T7Te terminator: phage T7 early transcription terminator
   1285..1872    -  rep_origin     ori: high-copy-number ColE1/pMB1/pBR322/pUC origin of replication
   1894..1923    -  terminator     T3Te terminator: phage T3 early transcription terminator
   1995..2014    -  CDS            lacZα (fragment): LacZα fragment of β-galactosidase; lacZ fragment
>Addgene plasmid #234037 | makeTCR_Hs.TRBV9 | addgene full sequence | sequence record 468349 | Addgene NGS Result
CGTCTCACCATGGGCTTCAGGCTCCTCTGCTGTGTGGCCTTTTGTCTCCTGGGAGCAGGCCCAGTGGATT
CTGGAGTCACACAAACCCCAAAGCACCTGATCACAGCAACTGGACAGCGAGTGACGCTGAGATGCTCCCC
TAGGTCTGGTGACCTCTCTGTGTACTGGTACCAACAGAGCCTGGACCAGGGCCTCCAGTTCCTCATTCAG
TATTATAATGGAGAAGAGAGAGCAAAAGGAAACATTCTTGAACGATTCTCCGCACAACAGTTCCCTGACT
TGCACTCTGAACTAAACCTGAGCTCTCTGGAGCTGGGGGACTCAGCTTTGTATTTCTGTGTGAGACGCAG
GGAAGATGGCCGCGAAGAAAACGTCATAGCTGTTTCCTGACTGACCATTTAAATCATACCTGACCTCCAT
AGCAGAAAGTCAAAAGCCTCCGACCGGAGGCTTTTGACTTGATCGGCACGTAAGAGGTTCCAACTTTCAC
CATAATGAAATAAGATCACTACCGGGCGTATTTTTTGAGTTATCGAGATTTTCAGGAGCTAAGGAAGCTA
AAATGGAGAAAAAAATCACTGGATATACCACCGTTGATATATCCCAATGGCATCGTAAAGAACATTTTGA
GGCATTTCAGTCAGTTGCTCAATGTACCTATAACCAGACCGTTCAGCTGGATATTACGGCCTTTTTAAAG
ACCGTAAAGAAAAATAAGCACAAGTTTTATCCGGCCTTTATTCACATTCTTGCCCGCCTGATGAATGCTC
ATCCGGAATTTCGTATGGCAATGAAAGACGGTGAGCTGGTGATATGGGATAGTGTTCACCCTTGTTACAC
CGTTTTCCATGAGCAAACTGAAACGTTTTCATCGCTCTGGAGTGAATACCACGACGATTTCCGGCAGTTT
CTACACATATATTCGCAAGATGTGGCGTGTTACGGTGAAAACCTGGCCTATTTCCCTAAAGGGTTTATTG
AGAATATGTTTTTTGTCTCAGCCAATCCCTGGGTGAGTTTCACCAGTTTTGATTTAAACGTGGCCAATAT
GGACAACTTCTTCGCCCCCGTTTTCACCATGGGCAAATATTATACGCAAGGCGACAAGGTGCTGATGCCG
CTGGCGATTCAGGTTCATCATGCCGTTTGTGATGGCTTCCATGTCGGCAGAATGCTTAATGAATTACAAC
AGTACTGCGATGAGTGGCAGGGCGGGGCGTAATGAGGGCCCAAATGTAATCACCTGGCTCACCTTCGGGT
GGGCCTTTCTGCGTTGCTGGCGTTTTTCCATAGGCTCCGCCCCCCTGACGAGCATCACAAAAATCGATGC
TCAAGTCAGAGGTGGCGAAACCCGACAGGACTATAAAGATACCAGGCGTTTCCCCCTGGAAGCTCCCTCG
TGCGCTCTCCTGTTCCGACCCTGCCGCTTACCGGATACCTGTCCGCCTTTCTCCCTTCGGGAAGCGTGGC
GCTTTCTCATAGCTCACGCTGTAGGTATCTCAGTTCGGTGTAGGTCGTTCGCTCCAAGCTGGGCTGTGTG
CACGAACCCCCCGTTCAGCCCGACCGCTGCGCCTTATCCGGTAACTATCGTCTTGAGTCCAACCCGGTAA
GACACGACTTATCGCCACTGGCAGCAGCCACTGGTAACAGGATTAGCAGAGCGAGGTATGTAGGCGGTGC
TACAGAGTTCTTGAAGTGGTGGCCTAACTACGGCTACACTAGAAGAACAGTATTTGGTATCTGCGCTCTG
CTGAAGCCAGTTACCTCGGAAAAAGAGTTGGTAGCTCTTGATCCGGCAAACAAACCACCGCTGGTAGCGG
TGGTTTTTTTGTTTGCAAGCAGCAGATTACGCGCAGAAAAAAAGGATCTCAAGAAGATCCTTTGATTTTC
TACCGAAGAAAGGCCCACCCGTGAAGGTGAGCCAGTGAGTTGATTGCAGTCCAGTTACGCTGGAGTCTGA
GGCTCGTCCTGAATGATATCAAGCTTGAATTCGTTTGTAAAACGACGGCCAGTGCTAACCGTATCGCATT
GGCCATACCTACA
